>Addgene plasmid #231921 | SARS-CoV spike all5KO mutant | addgene full sequence | sequence record 459043 | Addgene NGS Result
CCTGCTTGTGTGTTGGAGGTCGCTGAGTAGTGCGCGAGCAAAATTTAAGCTACAACAAGGCAAGGCTTGA
CCGACAATTGCATGAAGAATCTGCTTAGGGTTAGGCGTTTTGCGCTGCTTCGCGATGTACGGGCCAGATA
TACGCGTTGACATTGATTATTGACTAGTTATTAATAGTAATCAATTACGGGGTCATTAGTTCATAGCCCA
TATATGGAGTTCCGCGTTACATAACTTACGGTAAATGGCCCGCCTGGCTGACCGCCCAACGACCCCCGCC
CATTGACGTCAATAATGACGTATGTTCCCATAGTAACGCCAATAGGGACTTTCCATTGACGTCAATGGGT
GGAGTATTTACGGTAAACTGCCCACTTGGCAGTACATCAAGTGTATCATATGCCAAGTACGCCCCCTATT
GACGTCAATGACGGTAAATGGCCCGCCTGGCATTATGCCCAGTACATGACCTTATGGGACTTTCCTACTT
GGCAGTACATCTACGTATTAGTCATCGCTATTACCATGGTGATGCGGTTTTGGCAGTACATCAATGGGCG
TGGATAGCGGTTTGACTCACGGGGATTTCCAAGTCTCCACCCCATTGACGTCAATGGGAGTTTGTTTTGG
CACCAAAATCAACGGGACTTTCCAAAATGTCGTAACAACTCCGCCCCATTGACGCAAATGGGCGGTAGGC
GTGTACGGTGGGAGGTCTATATAAGCAGAGCTCTCTGGCTAACTAGAGAACCCACTGCTTACTGGCTTAT
CGAAATTAATACGACTCACTATAGGGAGACCCAAGCTGGCTAGCGTTTAAACGGGCCCTCTAGAAACCAT
GCCCATGGGGTCTCTGCAACCGCTGGCCACCTTGTACCTGCTGGGGATGCTGGTCGCTTCCGTGCTAGCC
AGCGGCAGCGACCTGGACCGCTGCACCACGTTCGATGACGTGCAGGCGCCCAACTACACCCAGCACACCT
CCAGCATGCGCGGCGTGTACTATCCCGACGAGATCTTCCGCAGCGACACCCTGTACCTCACCCAGGACCT
GTTCCTGCCCTTCTACTCCAACGTGACCGGCTTCCACACCATCAACCACACCTTCGGCAACCCCGTGATC
CCGTTCAAGGACGGCATCTACTTCGCCGCGACCGAGAAGAGCAACGTGGTCCGCGGCTGGGTGTTCGGGA
GCACCATGAATAACAAGTCCCAGAGCGTGATCATTATCAATAACTCCACCAACGTCGTGATCCGCGCCTG
CAACTTCGAGCTGTGTGACAACCCGTTCTTTGCCGTGAGCAAGCCCATGGGCACCCAGACGCACACCATG
ATCTTCGACAACGCCTTCAACTGCACCTTCGAGTACATCAGCGACGCCTTCTCCCTGGACGTGAGCGAGA
AGTCCGGAAACTTCAAGCACCTGCGCGAGTTCGTGTTCAAGAACAAAGACGGCTTCCTGTACGTGTACAA
GGGCTACCAGCCCATCGACGTCGTGCGCGACCTGCCCAGCGGCTTCAACACCCTGAAGCCCATCTTCAAG
CTGCCCCTCGGCATTAACATCACCAACTTCCGCGCCATCCTGACCGCCTTCAGCCCTGCCCAGGACATCT
GGGGCACCAGCGCCGCGGCCTACTTCGTCGGCTACCTGAAGCCCACGACCTTCATGCTGAAGTACGACGA
GAACGGCACGATCACCGATGCCGTGGACTGCAGCCAGAACCCGCTCGCCGAGCTGAAGTGCAGCGTGAAG
TCCTTCGAGATCGACAAGGGCATCTACCAGACCAGCAACTTCCGCGTGGTACCCAGCGGCGACGTGGTCC
GCTTCCCGAACATCACCAACCTGTGTCCCTTCGGCGAGGTGTTCAACGCCACCAAGTTCCCGAGCGTGTA
CGCCTGGGAGCGCAAGAAGATCAGCAACTGCGTGGCCGACTACAGCGTGCTGTACAACTCCACCTTCTTT
AGCACCTTCAAGTGCTACGGCGTGAGCGCCACCAAGCTCAACGACCTGTGCTTCAGCAACGTGTACGCCG
ACAGCTTCGTGGTCAAGGGCGACGATGTGCGCCAGATCGCGCCCGGCCAGACCGGCGTGATCGCCGACTA
CAACTACAAGCTGCCCGATGACTTCATGGGCTGCGTGCTGGCCTGGAACACCCGCAACATCGACGCCACG
AGCACCGGCAACTACAACTACAAGTATCGCTACCTGCGCCACGGCAAGCTGCGGCCCTTCGAGCGCGACA
TCTCCAACGTGCCCTTCAGCCCGGACGGCAAGCCCTGCACGCCGCCCGCCCTGAACTGCTACTGGCCGCT
GAACGACTATGGCTTCTACACTACGACCGGTATCGGCTACCAGCCCTACCGCGTGGTCGTGCTGAGCTTC
GAGCTCCTGAACGCGCCCGCCACCGTGTGCGGCCCGAAGCTGAGCACCGACCTGATCAAGAACCAGTGCG
TGAACTTCAATTTCAACGGCCTGACCGGCACCGGCGTGCTGACGCCCAGCTCCAAGCGCTTCCAGCCCTT
CCAGCAGTTCGGCCGCGACGTCAGCGACTTCACCGACAGCGTGCGCGACCCGAAGACCAGCGAGATCCTG
GACATCTCTCCCTGCTCCTTCGGCGGTGTCAGCGTGATCACGCCCGGCACCAACGCCAGCTCCGAGGTGG
CCGTCCTGTACCAGGACGTGAACTGCACCGACGTCAGCACCGCCATCCACGCGGACCAGCTGACGCCCGC
CTGGCGCATCTACAGCACCGGCAACAACGTGTTCCAGACCCAGGCCGGCTGCCTGATCGGCGCCGAGCAC
GTCGACACCAGCTACGAGTGCGACATCCCGATTGGCGCCGGGATCTGCGCCAGCTACCACACCGTGAGCC
TGCTCCGCTCCACCAGCCAGAAGTCCATCGTGGCCTACACCATGAGCCTGGGCGCCGACAGCAGCATCGC
CTACAGCAACAACACCATCGCCATCCCGACCAACTTCTCCATCAGCATCACGACCGAGGTGATGCCCGTG
AGCATGGCCAAGACCAGCGTGGACTGCAACATGTACATCTGCGGCGACAGCACCGAGTGCGCCAACCTGC
TCCTGCAGTACGGCTCCTTCTGCACCCAGCTGAACCGCGCCCTGAGCGGCATCGCCGCCGAGCAGGACCG
CAACACCCGCGAGGTGTTCGCCCAGGTGAAGCAGATGTACAAGACGCCCACCCTGAAGTACTTCGGCGGC
TTCAACTTCAGCCAGATCCTGCCCGACCCGCTGAAGCCCACCAAGCGCAGCTTCATCGAGGACCTGCTCT
TCAACAAGGTGACGCTGGCCGACGCCGGCTTCATGAAGCAGTACGGCGAGTGCCTGGGCGACATCAACGC
CCGCGACCTGATCTGCGCCCAGAAGTTCAACGGCCTGACCGTGCTCCCGCCGCTGCTGACCGACGACATG
ATCGCCGCGTACACCGCCGCGCTGGTGAGCGGCACCGCCACGGCCGGCTGGACCTTCGGCGCCGGCGCGG
CCCTGCAGATCCCGTTCGCCATGCAGATGGCCTACCGCTTCAACGGCATCGGCGTGACCCAGAACGTGCT
GTACGAGAACCAGAAGCAGATCGCCAACCAGTTCAACAAGGCCATCAGCCAGATCCAGGAGAGCCTGACC
ACGACCAGCACGGCCCTGGGCAAGCTGCAGGACGTGGTCAACCAGAACGCCCAGGCCCTGAACACCCTGG
TGAAGCAGCTGTCCAGCAACTTCGGCGCCATCAGCTCCGTGCTGAACGATATCCTGAGCCGCCTGGACAA
GGTGGAGGCCGAGGTGCAGATCGATCGCCTGATCACCGGCCGCCTGCAGAGCCTGCAGACCTACGTGACC
CAGCAGCTGATCCGCGCCGCGGAGATCCGCGCCAGCGCGAACCTGGCCGCCACCAAGATGTCCGAGTGCG
TGCTGGGCCAGAGCAAGCGCGTGGACTTCTGCGGCAAGGGCTACCACCTGATGAGCTTCCCGCAGGCCGC
GCCGCACGGCGTGGTCTTCCTGCACGTGACCTACGTGCCCAGCCAGGAGCGCAACTTCACCACGGCGCCC
GCCATCTGCCACGAGGGCAAGGCCTACTTCCCGCGCGAGGGCGTGTTCGTGTTCCAGGGCACCAGCTGGT
TCATCACCCAGCGCAACTTCTTCAGCCCGCAAATCATCACCACGGACAACACCTTCGTGAGCGGCAACTG
CGACGTCGTGATCGGCATCATCCAGAACACCGTGTACGACCCGCTGCAGCCCGAGCTGGACTCCTTCAAG
GAGGAGCTGGACAAGTACTTCAAGCAGCACACCAGCCCGGACGTGGACCTGGGCGACATCAGCGGCATCC
AGGCCAGCGTCGTGAACATCCAGAAGGAGATCGACCGCCTGCAGGAGGTGGCCAAGAACCTGAACGAGAG
CCTGATCGACCTCCAGGAGCTGGGCAAGTACGAGCAGTACATCAAGTGGCCTTGGTATGTGTGGCTGGGC
TTCATCGCCGGGCTGATCGCCATCGTGATGGTGACCATCCTGCTCTGCTGCATGACCAGCTGCTGCTCCT
GCCTGAAGGGCGCCTGCAGCTGCGGCAGCTGCTGCAAGTTCGACGAGGACGACAGCGAGCCCGTGCTGAA
GGGCGTGAAGCTGCACTACACGGGCGGCACCGAGACCAGCCAGGTGGCGCCCGCCTAGGATCCGAGCTCG
GTACCAAGCTTAAGTTTAAACCGCTGATCAGCCTCGACTGTGCCTTCTAGTTGCCAGCCATCTGTTGTTT
GCCCCTCCCCCGTGCCTTCCTTGACCCTGGAAGGTGCCACTCCCACTGTCCTTTCCTAATAAAATGAGGA
AATTGCATCGCATTGTCTGAGTAGGTGTCATTCTATTCTGGGGGGTGGGGTGGGGCAGGACAGCAAGGGG
GAGGATTGGGAAGACAATAGCAGGCATGCTGGGGATGCGGTGGGCTCTATGGCTTCTGAGGCGGAAAGAA
CCAGCTGGGGCTCTAGGGGGTATCCCC
[124 nt withheld, positions 4998-5121]
C
[91 nt withheld, positions 5123-5213]
A
[49 nt withheld, positions 5215-5263]
CCTTTGACGTTGGAGTCCACGTTCTTT
[37 nt withheld, positions 5291-5327]
ACCCTATCTCGGTCTATTCTTTTGATTTATAAGGGATTTTGCCGATTTCGGCCTATTGGTTAAAAAATGA
GCTGATTTAACAAAAATTTAACGCGAATTAATTCTGTGGAATGTGTGTCAGTTAGGGTGTGGAAAGTCCC
CAGGCTCCCCAGCAGGCAGAAGTATGCAAAGCATGCATCTCAATTAGTCAGCAACCAGGTGTGGAAAGTC
CCCAGGCTCCCCAGCAGGCAGAAGTATGCAAAGCATGCATCTCAATTAGTCAGCAACCATAGTCCCGCCC
CTAACTCCGCCCATCCCGCCCCTAACTCCGCCCAGTTCCGCCCATTCTCCGCCCCATGGCTGACTAATTT
TTTTTATTTATGCAGAGGCCGAGGCCGCCTCTGCCTCTGAGCTATTCCAGAAGTAGTGAGGAGGCTTTTT
TGGAGGCCTAGGCTTTTGCAAAAAGCTCCCGGGAGCTTGTATATCCATTTTCGGATCTGATCAAGAGACA
GGATGAGGATCGTTTCGCATGATTGAACAAGATGGATTGCACGCAGGTTCTCCGGCCGCTTGGGTGGAGA
GGCTATTCGGCTATGACTGGGCAACAGACAATCGGCTGCTCTGATGCCGCCGTGTTCCGGCTGTCAGCGC
AGGGGCGCCCGGTTCTTTTTGTCAAGACCGACCTGTCCGGTGCCCTGAATGAACTGCAGGACGAGGCAGC
GCGGCTATCGTGGCTGGCCACGACGGGCGTTCCTTGCGCAGCTGTGCTCGACGTTGTCACTGAAGCGGGA
AGGGACTGGCTGCTATTGGGCGAAGTGCCGGGGCAGGATCTCCTGTCATCTCACCTTGCTCCTGCCGAGA
AAGTATCCATCATGGCTGATGCAATGCGGCGGCTGCATACGCTTGATCCGGCTACCTGCCCATTCGACCA
CCAAGCGAAACATCGCATCGAGCGAGCACGTACTCGGATGGAAGCCGGTCTTGTCGATCAGGATGATCTG
GACGAAGAGCATCAGGGGCTCGCGCCAGCCGAACTGTTCGCCAGGCTCAAGGCGCGCATGCCCGACGGCG
AGGATCTCGTCGTGACCCATGGCGATGCCTGCTTGCCGAATATCATGGTGGAAAATGGCCGCTTTTCTGG
ATTCATCGACTGTGGCCGGCTGGGTGTGGCGGACCGCTATCAGGACATAGCGTTGGCTACCCGTGATATT
GCTGAAGAGCTTGGCGGCGAATGGGCTGACCGCTTCCTCGTGCTTTACGGTATCGCCGCTCCCGATTCGC
AGCGCATCGCCTTCTATCGCCTTCTTGACGAGTTCTTCTGAGCGGGACTCTGGGGTTCGAAATGACCGAC
CAAGCGACGCCCAACCTGCCATCACGAGATTTCGATTCCACCGCCGCCTTCTATGAAAGGTTGGGCTTCG
GAATCGTTTTCCGGGACGCCGGCTGGATGATCCTCCAGCGCGGGGATCTCATGCTGGAGTTCTTCGCCCA
CCCCAACTTGTTTATTGCAGCTTATAATGGTTACAAATAAAGCAATAGCATCACAAATTTCACAAATAAA
GCATTTTTTTCACTGCATTCTAGTTGTGGTTTGTCCAAACTCATCAATGTATCTTATCATGTCTGTATAC
CGTCGACCTCTAGCTAGAGCTTGGCGTAATCATGGTCATAGCTGTTTCCTGTGTGAAATTGTTATCCGCT
CACAATTCCACACAACATACGAGCCGGAAGCATAAAGTGTAAAGCCTGGGGTGCCTAATGAGTGAGCTAA
CTCACATTAATTGCGTTGCGCTCACTGCCCGCTTTCCAGTCGGGAAACCTGTCGTGCCAGCTGCATTAAT
GAATCGGCCAACGCGCGGGGAGAGGCGGTTTGCGTATTGGGCGCTCTTCCGCTTCCTCGCTCACTGACTC
GCTGCGCTCGGTCGTTCGGCTGCGGCGAGCGGTATCAGCTCACTCAAAGGCGGTAATACGGTTATCCACA
GAATCAGGGGATAACGCAGGAAAGAACATGTGAGCAAAAGGCCAGCAAAAGGCCAGGAACCGTAAAAAGG
CCGCGTTGCTGGCGTTTTTCCATAGGCTCCGCCCCCCTGACGAGCATCACAAAAATCGACGCTCAAGTCA
GAGGTGGCGAAACCCGACAGGACTATAAAGATACCAGGCGTTTCCCCCTGGAAGCTCCCTCGTGCGCTCT
CCTGTTCCGACCCTGCCGCTTACCGGATACCTGTCCGCCTTTCTCCCTTCGGGAAGCGTGGCGCTTTCTC
ATAGCTCACGCTGTAGGTATCTCAGTTCGGTGTAGGTCGTTCGCTCCAAGCTGGGCTGTGTGCACGAACC
CCCCGTTCAGCCCGACCGCTGCGCCTTATCCGGTAACTATCGTCTTGAGTCCAACCCGGTAAGACACGAC
TTATCGCCACTGGCAGCAGCCACTGGTAACAGGATTAGCAGAGCGAGGTATGTAGGCGGTGCTACAGAGT
TCTTGAAGTGGTGGCCTAACTACGGCTACACTAGAAGAACAGTATTTGGTATCTGCGCTCTGCTGAAGCC
AGTTACCTTCGGAAAAAGAGTTGGTAGCTCTTGATCCGGCAAACAAACCACCGCTGGTAGCGGTGGTTTT
TTTGTTTGCAAGCAGCAGATTACGCGCAGAAAAAAAGGATCTCAAGAAGATCCTTTGATCTTTTCTACGG
GGTCTGACGCTCAGTGGAACGAAAACTCACGTTAAGGGATTTTGGTCATGAGATTATCAAAAAGGATCTT
CACCTAGATCCTTTTAAATTAAAAATGAAGTTTTAAATCAATCTAAAGTATATATGAGTAAACTTGGTCT
GACAGTTACCAATGCTTAATCAGTGAGGCACCTATCTCAGCGATCTGTCTATTTCGTTCATCCATAGTTG
CCTGACTCCCCGTCGTGTAGATAACTACGATACGGGAGGGCTTACCATCTGGCCCCAGTGCTGCAATGAT
ACCGCGAGACCCACGCTCACCGGCTCCAGATTTATCAGCAATAAACCAGCCAGCCGGAAGGGCCGAGCGC
AGAAGTGGTCCTGCAACTTTATCCGCCTCCATCCAGTCTATTAATTGTTGCCGGGAAGCTAGAGTAAGTA
GTTCGCCAGTTAATAGTTTGCGCAACGTTGTTGCCATTGCTACAGGCATCGTGGTGTCACGCTCGTCGTT
TGGTATGGCTTCATTCAGCTCCGGTTCCCAACGATCAAGGCGAGTTACATGATCCCCCATGTTGTGCAAA
AAAGCGGTTAGCTCCTTCGGTCCTCCGATCGTTGTCAGAAGTAAGTTGGCCGCAGTGTTATCACTCATGG
TTATGGCAGCACTGCATAATTCTCTTACTGTCATGCCATCCGTAAGATGCTTTTCTGTGACTGGTGAGTA
CTCAACCAAGTCATTCTGAGAATAGTGTATGCGGCGACCGAGTTGCTCTTGCCCGGCGTCAATACGGGAT
AATACCGCGCCACATAGCAGAACTTTAAAAGTGCTCATCATTGGAAAACGTTCTTCGGGGCGAAAACTCT
CAAGGATCTTACCGCTGTTGAGATCCAGTTCGATGTAACCCACTCGTGCACCCAACTGATCTTCAGCATC
TTTTACTTTCACCAGCGTTTCTGGGTGAGCAAAAACAGGAAGGCAAAATGCCGCAAAAAAGGGAATAAGG
GCGACACGGAAATGTTGAATACTCATACTCTTCCTTTTTCAATATTATTGAAGCATTTATCAGGGTTATT
GTCTCATGAGCGGATACATATTTGAATGTATTTAGAAAAATAAACAAATAGGGGTTCCGCGCACATTTCC
CCGAAAAGTGCCACCTGACGTCGACGGATCGGGAGATCTCCCGATCCCCTATGGTGCACTCTCAGTACAA
TCTGCTCTGATGCCGCATAGTTAAGCCAGTATCTGCTC
Features (pLannotate 1.2.2; 20 found; start..end, strand, type, name):
    149..528     +  enhancer       CMV enhancer: human cytomegalovirus immediate early enhancer
    529..732     +  promoter       CMV promoter: human cytomegalovirus (CMV) immediate early promoter
    728..761     +  LTR            5' LTR (truncated) (fragment): truncated 5' long terminal repeat (LTR) from HIV-1
    777..795     +  promoter       T7 promoter: promoter for bacteriophage T7 RNA polymerase
    905..4642    +  CDS            S: SPIKE_SARS - Experimental evidence at protein level: Swiss-Prot protein existence level 1. [Spike protein S2']: Acts as a viral fusion peptide which is unmasked following S2 cleavage occurring upon virus endocytosis. From Severe acute respiratory syndrome coronavirus (SARS-CoV).
   4728..4952    +  polyA_signal   bGH poly(A) signal: bovine growth hormone polyadenylation signal
   4956..4977    +  promoter       SV40 promoter (fragment): SV40 enhancer and early promoter
   4998..5426    +  rep_origin     f1 ori (sequence partly withheld): f1 bacteriophage origin of replication; arrow indicates direction of (+) strand synthesis
   5440..5769    +  promoter       SV40 promoter: SV40 enhancer and early promoter
   5836..6628    +  CDS            NeoR/KanR: aminoglycoside phosphotransferase from Tn5; aph(3')-II (or nptII); confers resistance to neomycin, kanamycin, and G418 (Geneticin®)
   6649..6807    +  CDS            ble (fragment): BLE_KLEPN - Experimental evidence at protein level: Swiss-Prot protein existence level 1. Binding protein with a strong affinity to the bleomycin family of antibiotics. Binds to CL990; an antimitotic-antibiotic compound. From Klebsiella pneumoniae.
   6802..6923    +  polyA_signal   SV40 poly(A) signal: SV40 polyadenylation signal
   6996..7012    -  protein_bind   lac operator: The lac repressor binds to the lac operator to inhibit transcription in E. coli. This inhibition can be relieved by adding lactose or isopropyl-β-D-thiogalactopyranoside (IPTG). lac repressor encoded by lacI
   7020..7050    -  promoter       lac promoter: promoter for the E. coli lac operon
   7065..7086    -  protein_bind   CAP binding site: CAP binding activates transcription in the presence of cAMP. E. coli catabolite activator protein
   7099..7191    -  CDS            lacI (fragment): lac repressor; lacI; The lac repressor binds to the lac operator to inhibit transcription in E. coli. This inhibition can be relieved by adding lactose or isopropyl-β-D-thiogalactopyranoside (IPTG).
   7374..7962    -  rep_origin     ori: high-copy-number ColE1/pMB1/pBR322/pUC origin of replication
   8133..8993    -  CDS            AmpR: β-lactamase; bla; confers resistance to ampicillin, carbenicillin, and related antibiotics
   8994..9098    -  promoter       AmpR promoter: bla
   9157..9209    -  misc_feature   bom (fragment): basis of mobility region from pBR322
