[The description below was written by a language model from this plasmid's Addgene catalogue record and pLannotate feature annotations shown in this document.]
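Description:
SARS-CoV spike all5KO mutant is a mammalian expression plasmid of about 9.2 kb built on the pcDNA3.1 backbone, and part of it derives from an earlier pcDNA3.1 SARS spike construct. It is propagated in E. coli from a high-copy ColE1/pUC-type origin under ampicillin selection (AmpR with its bla promoter). The backbone also carries an f1 origin for single-stranded DNA production. An SV40 promoter-driven NeoR/KanR cassette with an SV40 polyadenylation signal would allow G418 selection of stably transfected mammalian cells. Several short annotations, namely the truncated HIV-1 LTR, ble, lacI and bom fragments and the lac promoter/operator region, appear to be backbone remnants or partial matches rather than functional parts of the design.

The payload is the SARS-CoV spike (S) glycoprotein coding sequence. It sits downstream of the human CMV immediate early enhancer and promoter and is terminated by the bovine growth hormone polyadenylation signal. A T7 promoter lies just upstream of the insert. According to the record, the spike carries an N-terminal CD5 signal peptide, which directs it into the secretory pathway, and a C-terminal C9 epitope tag for detection or capture; neither is annotated separately in the feature table. Five asparagine-to-glutamine substitutions (N1080Q, N1116Q, N1140Q, N1155Q and N1176Q) remove the corresponding N-glycosylation sites while otherwise keeping the protein intact.

The construct is intended for expressing this glycan-deficient spike in mammalian cells. The associated study examines the role of N-glycosylation in the spike S2 domain across betacoronaviruses.
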