Addgene plasmid #231921: SARS-CoV spike all5KO mutant
Purpose: For expression of SARS-CoV spike protein with glycan deletion at N1080, N1116, N1140, N1155, N1176 by implementing Asn-to-Gln mutation
Depositing lab: Sriram Neelamegham. Depositing organization: University at Buffalo (SUNY Buffalo). Publication: Conserved role of spike S2 domain N-glycosylation across betacoronaviruses. Yang Q, Kelkar A, Manicassamy B, Neelamegham S. Npj Viruses. 2025 Jan 25;3(1):4. doi: 10.1038/s44298-024-00085-7. PubMed 40295734.
Backbone
  Vector backbone: pcDNA3.1
  Vector type: Mammalian Expression
Growth in bacteria
  Bacterial resistance: Ampicillin, 100 μg/mL
  Growth temperature: 37°C
  Growth strain: DH5alpha
  Copy number: High Copy
Gene/Insert
  Gene/Insert name: spike all5KO
  Species: SARS-CoV
  Mutation: N1080Q, N1116Q, N1140Q, N1155Q, N1176Q
  Entrez Gene: S (a.k.a. sars2, E2)
  Promoter: CMV
  Tag / fusion protein: CD5 signal peptide (N terminal on insert); C9 (C terminal on insert)
  Cloning method: Other
Resource information
  A portion of this plasmid was derived from a plasmid made by: Fang Li, Plasmid pcDNA3.1-SARS-Spike (Addgene # 145031)
Terms and licenses: Academic/Nonprofit Terms; Industry Terms: Not Available to Industry
How to cite: SARS-CoV spike all5KO mutant was a gift from Sriram Neelamegham (Addgene plasmid # 231921 ; http://n2t.net/addgene:231921 ; RRID:Addgene_231921)
